Addgene plasmid #177232: bU6-sgSik1_1st-mU6-sgSik2-hU6-sgSik3_1st
Purpose: Expresses Sik1(bU6), Sik2 (mU6) and Sik3 (hU6) gRNAs and Cre-recombinase
Depositing lab: Monte Winslow. Depositing organization: Stanford University.
Backbone
  Vector backbone: pLL3.3
  Vector type: Lentiviral
Growth in bacteria
  Bacterial resistance: Ampicillin, 100 μg/mL
  Growth temperature: 37°C
  Growth strain: NEB Stable
  Copy number: High Copy
Gene/Insert
  Gene/Insert name: sgSik1_1st/sgSik2/sgSik3_1st
  gRNA/shRNA sequence: GATCATGTCGGAGTTCAGTG/TGATACAGTTTAATGATGTG/TGGCAGAGAAGGAAGCTCGA
  Species: M. musculus (mouse)
  Promoter: bU6/mU6/hU6
  Cloning method: Gibson Cloning
Terms and licenses: Academic/Nonprofit Terms; Industry Terms: Not Available to Industry
How to cite: bU6-sgSik1_1st-mU6-sgSik2-hU6-sgSik3_1st was a gift from Monte Winslow (Addgene plasmid # 177232 ; http://n2t.net/addgene:177232 ; RRID:Addgene_177232)
