[The description below was written by a language model from this plasmid's Addgene catalogue record and pLannotate feature annotations shown in this document.]
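Description:
bU6-sgSik1_1st-mU6-sgSik2-hU6-sgSik3_1st is a lentiviral transfer plasmid built on the pLL3.3 backbone that delivers three guide RNAs and Cre recombinase from a single provirus. It is propagated in bacteria through a high-copy ColE1/pUC-type origin and selected with ampicillin via the β-lactamase gene. The viral portion has a CMV enhancer/promoter fused to a truncated HIV-1 5' LTR, which drives transcription of the genomic RNA in packaging cells. This is followed by the Ψ packaging signal with a gag fragment, the Rev response element for Rev-dependent nuclear export, and the cPPT/CTS. A WPRE sits downstream of the payload to boost transcript expression. A nef fragment and a second truncated LTR close the vector at the 3' end.

The payload is a tandem array of three RNA polymerase III cassettes targeting mouse genes: sgSik1 under a bovine U6 promoter, sgSik2 under the mouse U6 promoter and sgSik3 under the human U6 promoter. Using different U6 promoters reduces sequence repetition within the vector. The automated annotation detects the mouse and human U6 promoters and one S. pyogenes Cas9 guide scaffold fragment upstream of them. It does not label the bovine U6 promoter or the other scaffolds, although the catalogue entry lists all three cassettes. Downstream, the mouse PGK promoter drives Cre.

No Cas9 is encoded, so the nuclease must be supplied by the target cells or animal. The design suits settings in which Cre activates or deletes loxP-flanked alleles while the guides simultaneously disrupt Sik1, Sik2 and Sik3, though the record does not describe a specific application. The two sequencing records differ by one nucleotide in length and in start coordinate, but show the same architecture.
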