Features (pLannotate 1.2.2; 23 found; start..end, strand, type, name):
     69..249     +  LTR            5' LTR (truncated): truncated 5' long terminal repeat (LTR) from HIV-1
    311..899     -  rep_origin     ori: high-copy-number ColE1/pMB1/pBR322/pUC origin of replication
   1070..1930    -  CDS            AmpR: β-lactamase; bla; confers resistance to ampicillin, carbenicillin, and related antibiotics
   1931..2035    -  promoter       AmpR promoter: bla
   2094..2146    -  misc_feature   bom (fragment): basis of mobility region from pBR322
   2301..2680    +  enhancer       CMV enhancer: human cytomegalovirus immediate early enhancer
   2681..2880    +  promoter       CMV promoter: human cytomegalovirus (CMV) immediate early promoter
   2898..3078    +  LTR            5' LTR (truncated): truncated 5' long terminal repeat (LTR) from HIV-1
   3125..3250    +  misc_feature   HIV-1 Ψ: packaging signal of human immunodeficiency virus type 1
   3234..3572    +  CDS            HIV-1 gag (fragment): gag protein from human immunodeficiency virus 1; gag
   3747..3980    +  misc_feature   RRE: The Rev response element (RRE) of HIV-1 allows for Rev-dependent mRNA export from the nucleus to the cytoplasm.
   4357..4457    +  CDS            Rev (fragment): human immunodeficiency virus 1 (HIV-1) Rev protein; rev; enhances nuclear export of unspliced and incompletely spliced viral mRNAs
   4507..4624    +  misc_feature   cPPT/CTS: central polypurine tract and central termination sequence of HIV-1
   5034..5101    +  misc_RNA       tracrRNA (fragment): trans-activating CRISPR RNA for the Streptococcus pyogenes CRISPR/Cas9 system
   5129..5431    +  promoter       U6 promoter: RNA polymerase III promoter for mouse U6 snRNA (Das et al., 1988)
   5606..5843    +  promoter       U6 promoter: RNA polymerase III promoter for human U6 snRNA
   6017..6363    +  promoter       PGK promoter (fragment): mouse phosphoglycerate kinase 1 promoter
   6404..6510    +  promoter       PGK promoter (fragment): mouse phosphoglycerate kinase 1 promoter
   6540..7570    +  CDS            Cre (fragment): site-specific recombinase Cre is a site-specific recombinase from bacteriophage P1. Recombination occurs at loxP sequences.
   7603..7626    +  misc_feature   MCS (fragment): pBluescript multiple cloning site
   7626..8214    +  misc_feature   WPRE: woodchuck hepatitis virus posttranscriptional regulatory element
   8215..8234    +  misc_feature   MCS (fragment): pBluescript multiple cloning site
   8236..62      +  CDS            nef (fragment) (across the origin): NEF_HV1LA - Experimental evidence at protein level: Swiss-Prot protein existence level 1. Extracellular Nef protein targets CD4(+) T-lymphocytes for apoptosis by interacting with CXCR4 surface receptors. From Human immunodeficiency virus type 1 group M subtype B (isolate Lai) (HIV-1).
>Addgene plasmid #177232 | bU6-sgSik1_1st-mU6-sgSik2-hU6-sgSik3_1st | addgene full sequence | sequence record 352661 | Addgene NGS Result
TAGAGTGGAGGTTTGACAGCCGCCTAGCATTTCATCACATGGCCCGAGAGCTGCATCCGGACTGTACTGG
GTCTCTCTGGTTAGACCAGATCTGAGCCTGGGAGCTCTCTGGCTAACTAGGGAACCCACTGCTTAAGCCT
CAATAAAGCTTGCCTTGAGTGCTTCAAGTAGTGTGTGCCCGTCTGTTGTGTGACTCTGGTAACTAGAGAT
CCCTCAGACCCTTTTAGTCAGTGTGGAAAATCTCTAGCAGCATGTGAGCAAAAGGCCAGCAAAAGGCCAG
GAACCGTAAAAAGGCCGCGTTGCTGGCGTTTTTCCATAGGCTCCGCCCCCCTGACGAGCATCACAAAAAT
CGACGCTCAAGTCAGAGGTGGCGAAACCCGACAGGACTATAAAGATACCAGGCGTTTCCCCCTGGAAGCT
CCCTCGTGCGCTCTCCTGTTCCGACCCTGCCGCTTACCGGATACCTGTCCGCCTTTCTCCCTTCGGGAAG
CGTGGCGCTTTCTCATAGCTCACGCTGTAGGTATCTCAGTTCGGTGTAGGTCGTTCGCTCCAAGCTGGGC
TGTGTGCACGAACCCCCCGTTCAGCCCGACCGCTGCGCCTTATCCGGTAACTATCGTCTTGAGTCCAACC
CGGTAAGACACGACTTATCGCCACTGGCAGCAGCCACTGGTAACAGGATTAGCAGAGCGAGGTATGTAGG
CGGTGCTACAGAGTTCTTGAAGTGGTGGCCTAACTACGGCTACACTAGAAGAACAGTATTTGGTATCTGC
GCTCTGCTGAAGCCAGTTACCTTCGGAAAAAGAGTTGGTAGCTCTTGATCCGGCAAACAAACCACCGCTG
GTAGCGGTGGTTTTTTTGTTTGCAAGCAGCAGATTACGCGCAGAAAAAAAGGATCTCAAGAAGATCCTTT
GATCTTTTCTACGGGGTCTGACGCTCAGTGGAACGAAAACTCACGTTAAGGGATTTTGGTCATGAGATTA
TCAAAAAGGATCTTCACCTAGATCCTTTTAAATTAAAAATGAAGTTTTAAATCAATCTAAAGTATATATG
AGTAAACTTGGTCTGACAGTTACCAATGCTTAATCAGTGAGGCACCTATCTCAGCGATCTGTCTATTTCG
TTCATCCATAGTTGCCTGACTCCCCGTCGTGTAGATAACTACGATACGGGAGGGCTTACCATCTGGCCCC
AGTGCTGCAATGATACCGCGAGACCCACGCTCACCGGCTCCAGATTTATCAGCAATAAACCAGCCAGCCG
GAAGGGCCGAGCGCAGAAGTGGTCCTGCAACTTTATCCGCCTCCATCCAGTCTATTAATTGTTGCCGGGA
AGCTAGAGTAAGTAGTTCGCCAGTTAATAGTTTGCGCAACGTTGTTGCCATTGCTACAGGCATCGTGGTG
TCACGCTCGTCGTTTGGTATGGCTTCATTCAGCTCCGGTTCCCAACGATCAAGGCGAGTTACATGATCCC
CCATGTTGTGCAAAAAAGCGGTTAGCTCCTTCGGTCCTCCGATCGTTGTCAGAAGTAAGTTGGCCGCAGT
GTTATCACTCATGGTTATGGCAGCACTGCATAATTCTCTTACTGTCATGCCATCCGTAAGATGCTTTTCT
GTGACTGGTGAGTACTCAACCAAGTCATTCTGAGAATAGTGTATGCGGCGACCGAGTTGCTCTTGCCCGG
CGTCAATACGGGATAATACCGCGCCACATAGCAGAACTTTAAAAGTGCTCATCATTGGAAAACGTTCTTC
GGGGCGAAAACTCTCAAGGATCTTACCGCTGTTGAGATCCAGTTCGATGTAACCCACTCGTGCACCCAAC
TGATCTTCAGCATCTTTTACTTTCACCAGCGTTTCTGGGTGAGCAAAAACAGGAAGGCAAAATGCCGCAA
AAAAGGGAATAAGGGCGACACGGAAATGTTGAATACTCATACTCTTCCTTTTTCAATATTATTGAAGCAT
TTATCAGGGTTATTGTCTCATGAGCGGATACATATTTGAATGTATTTAGAAAAATAAACAAATAGGGGTT
CCGCGCACATTTCCCCGAAAAGTGCCACCTGACGTCGACGGATCGGGAGATCTCCCGATCCCCTATGGTG
CACTCTCAGTACAATCTGCTCTGATGCCGCATAGTTAAGCCAGTATCTGCTCCCTGCTTGTGTGTTGGAG
GTCGCTGAGTAGTGCGCGAGCAAAATTTAAGCTACAACAAGGCAAGGCTTGACCGACAATTGCATGAAGA
ATCTGCTTAGGGTTAGGCGTTTTGCGCTGCTTCGCGATGTACGGGCCAGATATACGCGTTGACATTGATT
ATTGACTAGTTATTAATAGTAATCAATTACGGGGTCATTAGTTCATAGCCCATATATGGAGTTCCGCGTT
ACATAACTTACGGTAAATGGCCCGCCTGGCTGACCGCCCAACGACCCCCGCCCATTGACGTCAATAATGA
CGTATGTTCCCATAGTAACGCCAATAGGGACTTTCCATTGACGTCAATGGGTGGAGTATTTACGGTAAAC
TGCCCACTTGGCAGTACATCAAGTGTATCATATGCCAAGTACGCCCCCTATTGACGTCAATGACGGTAAA
TGGCCCGCCTGGCATTATGCCCAGTACATGACCTTATGGGACTTTCCTACTTGGCAGTACATCTACGTAT
TAGTCATCGCTATTACCATGGTGATGCGGTTTTGGCAGTACATCAATGGGCGTGGATAGCGGTTTGACTC
ACGGGGATTTCCAAGTCTCCACCCCATTGACGTCAATGGGAGTTTGTTTTGGCACCAAAATCAACGGGAC
TTTCCAAAATGTCGTAACAACTCCGCCCCATTGACGCAAATGGGCGGTAGGCGTGTACGGTGGGAGGTCT
ATATAAGCAGCGCGTTTTGCCTGTACTGGGTCTCTCTGGTTAGACCAGATCTGAGCCTGGGAGCTCTCTG
GCTAACTAGGGAACCCACTGCTTAAGCCTCAATAAAGCTTGCCTTGAGTGCTTCAAGTAGTGTGTGCCCG
TCTGTTGTGTGACTCTGGTAACTAGAGATCCCTCAGACCCTTTTAGTCAGTGTGGAAAATCTCTAGCAGT
GGCGCCCGAACAGGGACTTGAAAGCGAAAGGGAAACCAGAGGAGCTCTCTCGACGCAGGACTCGGCTTGC
TGAAGCGCGCACGGCAAGAGGCGAGGGGCGGCGACTGGTGAGTACGCCAAAAATTTTGACTAGCGGAGGC
TAGAAGGAGAGAGATGGGTGCGAGAGCGTCAGTATTAAGCGGGGGAGAATTAGATCGCGATGGGAAAAAA
TTCGGTTAAGGCCAGGGGGAAAGAAAAAATATAAATTAAAACATATAGTATGGGCAAGCAGGGAGCTAGA
ACGATTCGCAGTTAATCCTGGCCTGTTAGAAACATCAGAAGGCTGTAGACAAATACTGGGACAGCTACAA
CCATCCCTTCAGACAGGATCAGAAGAACTTAGATCATTATATAATACAGTAGCAACCCTCTATTGTGTGC
ATCAAAGGATAGAGATAAAAGACACCAAGGAAGCTTTAGACAAGATAGAGGAAGAGCAAAACAAAAGTAA
GACCACCGCACAGCAAGCGGCCGGCCGCTGATCTTCAGACCTGGAGGAGGAGATATGAGGGACAATTGGA
GAAGTGAATTATATAAATATAAAGTAGTAAAAATTGAACCATTAGGAGTAGCACCCACCAAGGCAAAGAG
AAGAGTGGTGCAGAGAGAAAAAAGAGCAGTGGGAATAGGAGCTTTGTTCCTTGGGTTCTTGGGAGCAGCA
GGAAGCACTATGGGCGCAGCGTCAATGACGCTGACGGTACAGGCCAGACAATTATTGTCTGGTATAGTGC
AGCAGCAGAACAATTTGCTGAGGGCTATTGAGGCGCAACAGCATCTGTTGCAACTCACAGTCTGGGGCAT
CAAGCAGCTCCAGGCAAGAATCCTGGCTGTGGAAAGATACCTAAAGGATCAACAGCTCCTGGGGATTTGG
GGTTGCTCTGGAAAACTCATTTGCACCACTGCTGTGCCTTGGAATGCTAGTTGGAGTAATAAATCTCTGG
AACAGATTTGGAATCACACGACCTGGATGGAGTGGGACAGAGAAATTAACAATTACACAAGCTTAATACA
CTCCTTAATTGAAGAATCGCAAAACCAGCAAGAAAAGAATGAACAAGAATTATTGGAATTAGATAAATGG
GCAAGTTTGTGGAATTGGTTTAACATAACAAATTGGCTGTGGTATATAAAATTATTCATAATGATAGTAG
GAGGCTTGGTAGGTTTAAGAATAGTTTTTGCTGTACTTTCTATAGTGAATAGAGTTAGGCAGGGATATTC
ACCATTATCGTTTCAGACCCACCTCCCAACCCCGAGGGGACCCGACAGGCCCGAAGGAATAGAAGAAGAA
GGTGGAGAGAGAGACAGAGACAGATCCATTCGATTAGTGAACGGATCGGCACTGCGTGCGCCAATTCTGC
AGACAAATGGCAGTATTCATCCACAATTTTAAAAGAAAAGGGGGGATTGGGGGGTACAGTGCAGGGGAAA
GAATAGTAGACATAATAGCAACAGACATACAAACTAAAGAATTACAAAAACAAATTACAAAAATTCAAAA
TTTTCGGGTTTATTACAGGGACAGCAGAGATCCAGTTTGGTTAGTACCGGGCCCGCTCTAGCCCTGCAGG
AACTGTTTAAACTGTCGTGACCGAGCTTGTCTGCCCGCGCAGTCCACTAGACAGACGCGCAGAGGTCGGG
CGGGCCTAGGGCCAATTTCCCATGGTTCCCTTCATTTGCATATATGATGTAATAAGGTTATGGAGACTAT
TAAACTTAGCCCTAATCAAACTATATGATGATAATGTGTGTGGTACAAAAGGTCATAACTTATTATATAC
TTTGAAACTTAAAAAAGGGTTACAGTTTAGTCACCATAACTGTAAAATTTTTTCTATTCTTAGCTTTATA
TAGTTCTTGAGAGGCCATGTTTATGGATCATGTCGGAGTTCAGTGGTTTAAGAGCTAAGCTGGAAACAGC
ATAGCAAGTTTAAATAAGGCTAGTCCGTTATCAACTTGAAAAAGTGGCACCGAGTCGGTGCTTTTTTTCC
AGTCTGACTATCACGATTGATCCGACGCGCCATCTCTAGGCCCGCGCCGGCCCCCTCGCACGGACTTGTG
GGAGAAGCTCGGCTACTCCCCTGCCCCGGTTAATTTGCATATAATATTTCCTAGTAACTATAGAGGCTTA
ATGTGCGATAAAAGACAGATAATCTGTTCTTTTTAATACTAGCTACATTTTACATGATAGGCTTGGATTT
CTATAAGAGATACAAATACTAAATTATTATTTTAAAAAACAGCACAAAAGGAAACTCACCCTAACTGTAA
AGTAATTGTGTGTTTTGAGACTATAAGTATCCCTTGGAGAACCACCTTGTTGGTGATACAGTTTAATGAT
GTGGTTTGAGAGCTAAGCAGAAAGCTGCATAGCAAGTTCAAATAAGGCTAGTCCGTACACAACTTGAAAA
AGTGGCAGCCGAGTCGGCTGCTTTTTTTGCTCGAATCTACACTCAGCTATGGCGCGCCCCAAGGTCGGGC
AGGAAGAGGGCCTATTTCCCATGATTCCTTCATATTTGCATATACGATACAAGGCTGTTAGAGAGATAAT
TGGAATTAATTTGACTGTAAACACAAAGATATTAGTACAAAATACGTGACGTAGAAAGTAATAATTTCTT
GGGTAGTTTGCAGTTTTAAAATTATGTTTTAAAATGGACTATCATATGCTTACCGTAACTTGAAAGTATT
TCGATTTCTTGGCTTTATATATCTTGTGGAAAGCCAGAAACATGGTGGCAGAGAAGGAAGCTCGAGTTTC
AGAGCTAAGCACAAGAGTGCATAGCAAGTTGAAATAAGGCTAGTCCGTTTACAACTTGAAAAAGTGGCAC
CCGAGTCGGGTGCTTTTTTTGTTTGGCGCGCCTATGGCTTAATTAACATGGCGGCCGCATTCTACCGGGT
AGGGGAGGCGCTTTTCCCAAGGCAGTCTGGAGCATGCGCTTTAGCAGCCCCGCTGGGCACTTGGCGCTAC
ACAAGTGGCCTCTGGCCTCGCACACATTCCACATCCACCGGTAGGCGCCAACCGGCTCCGTTCTTTGGTG
GCCCCTTCGCGCCACCTTCTACTCCTCCCCTAGTCAGGAAGTTCCCCCCCGCCCCGCAGCTCGCGTCGTG
CAGGACGTGACAAATGGAAGTAGCACGTCTCACTAGTCTCGTGCAGATGGACAGCACCGCTGAGCAATGG
AAGCGGGTAGGCCTTTGGGGCAGCGGCCAATAGCAGCTTTGCTCCTTCGCTTTCTGGGCTCAGGGGCGGG
GCGGSCRNYMSSARCKTYGCTCCTTCGCTTTCTGGGCTCAGGGGCGGGGCGGGCGCCCGAAGGTCCTCCG
GAGGCCCGGCATTCTGCACGCTTCAAAAGCGCACGTCTGCCGCGCTGTTCTCCTCTTCCTCATCTCCGGG
ACCCGGGATGCCCAAGAAGAAGAGGAAGGTGTCCAATTTACTGACCGTACACCAAAATTTGCCTGCATTA
CCGGTCGATGCAACGAGTGATGAGGTTCGCAAGAACCTGATGGACATGTTCAGGGATCGCCAGGCGTTTT
CTGAGCATACCTGGAAAATGCTTCTGTCCGTTTGCCGGTCGTGGGCGGCATGGTGCAAGTTGAATAACCG
GAAATGGTTTCCCGCAGAACCTGAAGATGTTCGCGATTATCTTCTATATCTTCAGGCGCGCGGTCTGGCA
GTAAAAACTATCCAGCAACATTTGGGCCAGCTAAACATGCTTCATCGTCGGTCCGGGCTGCCACGACCAA
GTGACAGCAATGCTGTTTCACTGGTTATGCGGCGGATCCGAAAAGAAAACGTTGATGCCGGTGAACGTGC
AAAACAGGCTCTAGCGTTCGAACGCACTGATTTCGACCAGGTTCGTTCACTCATGGAAAATAGCGATCGC
TGCCAGGATATACGTAATCTGGCATTTCTGGGGATTGCTTATAACACCCTGTTACGTATAGCCGAAATTG
CCAGGATCAGGGTTAAAGATATCTCACGTACTGACGGTGGGAGAATGTTAATCCATATTGGCAGAACGAA
AACGCTGGTTAGCACCGCAGGTGTAGAGAAGGCACTTAGCCTGGGGGTAACTAAACTGGTCGAGCGATGG
ATTTCCGTCTCTGGTGTAGCTGATGATCCGAATAACTACCTGTTTTGCCGGGTCAGAAAAAATGGTGTTG
CCGCGCCATCTGCCACCAGCCAGCTATCAACTCGCGCCCTGGAAGGGATTTTTGAAGCAACTCATCGATT
GATTTACGGCGCTAAGGATGACTCTGGTCAGAGATACCTGGCCTGGTCTGGACACAGTGCCCGTGTCGGA
GCCGCGCGAGATATGGCCCGCGCTGGAGTTTCAATACCGGAGATCATGCAAGCTGGTGGCTGGACCAATG
TAAATATTGTCATGAACTATATCCGTAACCTGGATAGTGAAACAGGGGCAATGGTGCGCCTGCTGGAAGA
TGGCGATTAGCCATGTTTAAGGGTTCCGGTTCCACTAGGTACAATTCGATATCAAGCTTATCGATAATCA
ACCTCTGGATTACAAAATTTGTGAAAGATTGACTGGTATTCTTAACTATGTTGCTCCTTTTACGCTATGT
GGATACGCTGCTTTAATGCCTTTGTATCATGCTATTGCTTCCCGTATGGCTTTCATTTTCTCCTCCTTGT
ATAAATCCTGGTTGCTGTCTCTTTATGAGGAGTTGTGGCCCGTTGTCAGGCAACGTGGCGTGGTGTGCAC
TGTGTTTGCTGACGCAACCCCCACTGGTTGGGGCATTGCCACCACCTGTCAGCTCCTTTCCGGGACTTTC
GCTTTCCCCCTCCCTATTGCCACGGCGGAACTCATCGCCGCCTGCCTTGCCCGCTGCTGGACAGGGGCTC
GGCTGTTGGGCACTGACAATTCCGTGGTGTTGTCGGGGAAATCATCGTCCTTTCCTTGGCTGCTCGCCTG
TGTTGCCACCTGGATTCTGCGCGGGACGTCCTTCTGCTACGTCCCTTCGGCCCTCAATCCAGCGGACCTT
CCTTCCCGCGGCCTGCTGCCGGCTCTGCGGCCTCTTCCGCGTCTTCGCCTTCGCCCTCAGACGAGTCGGA
TCTCCCTTTGGGCCGCCTCCCCGCATCGATACCGTCGACCTCGATCGAGACCTAGAAAAACATGGAGCAA
TCACAAGTAGCAATACAGCAGCTACCAATGCTGATTGTGCCTGGCTAGAAGCACAAGAGGAGGAGGAGGT
GGGTTTTCCAGTCACACCTCAGGTACCTTTAAGACCAATGACTTACAAGGCAGCTGTAGATCTTAGCCAC
TTTTTAAAAGAAAAGGGGGGACTGGAAGGGCTAATTCACTCCCAACGAAGACAAGATATCCTTGATCTGT
GGATCTACCACACACAAGGCTACTTCCCTGATTGGCAGAACTACACACCAGGGCCAGGGATCAGATATCC
ACTGACCTTTGGATGGTGCTACAAGCTAGTACCAGTTGAGCAAGAGAAGGTAGAAGAAGCCAATGAAGGA
GAGAACACCCGCTTGTTACACCCTGTGAGCCTGCATGGGATGGATGACCCGGAGAGAGAAGTAT
