Features (pLannotate 1.2.2; 22 found; start..end, strand, type, name):
    179..359     +  LTR            5' LTR (truncated): truncated 5' long terminal repeat (LTR) from HIV-1
    421..1009    -  rep_origin     ori: high-copy-number ColE1/pMB1/pBR322/pUC origin of replication
   1180..2040    -  CDS            AmpR: β-lactamase; bla; confers resistance to ampicillin, carbenicillin, and related antibiotics
   2041..2145    -  promoter       AmpR promoter: bla
   2204..2256    -  misc_feature   bom (fragment): basis of mobility region from pBR322
   2411..2790    +  enhancer       CMV enhancer: human cytomegalovirus immediate early enhancer
   2791..2990    +  promoter       CMV promoter: human cytomegalovirus (CMV) immediate early promoter
   3008..3188    +  LTR            5' LTR (truncated): truncated 5' long terminal repeat (LTR) from HIV-1
   3235..3360    +  misc_feature   HIV-1 Ψ: packaging signal of human immunodeficiency virus type 1
   3344..3682    +  CDS            HIV-1 gag (fragment): gag protein from human immunodeficiency virus 1; gag
   3857..4090    +  misc_feature   RRE: The Rev response element (RRE) of HIV-1 allows for Rev-dependent mRNA export from the nucleus to the cytoplasm.
   4467..4567    +  CDS            Rev (fragment): human immunodeficiency virus 1 (HIV-1) Rev protein; rev; enhances nuclear export of unspliced and incompletely spliced viral mRNAs
   4617..4734    +  misc_feature   cPPT/CTS: central polypurine tract and central termination sequence of HIV-1
   5144..5211    +  misc_RNA       tracrRNA (fragment): trans-activating CRISPR RNA for the Streptococcus pyogenes CRISPR/Cas9 system
   5239..5541    +  promoter       U6 promoter: RNA polymerase III promoter for mouse U6 snRNA (Das et al., 1988)
   5716..5953    +  promoter       U6 promoter: RNA polymerase III promoter for human U6 snRNA
   6127..6619    +  promoter       PGK promoter: mouse phosphoglycerate kinase 1 promoter
   6649..7679    +  CDS            Cre (fragment): site-specific recombinase Cre is a site-specific recombinase from bacteriophage P1. Recombination occurs at loxP sequences.
   7712..7735    +  misc_feature   MCS (fragment): pBluescript multiple cloning site
   7735..8323    +  misc_feature   WPRE: woodchuck hepatitis virus posttranscriptional regulatory element
   8324..8343    +  misc_feature   MCS (fragment): pBluescript multiple cloning site
   8345..172     +  CDS            nef (fragment) (across the origin): NEF_HV1LA - Experimental evidence at protein level: Swiss-Prot protein existence level 1. Extracellular Nef protein targets CD4(+) T-lymphocytes for apoptosis by interacting with CXCR4 surface receptors. From Human immunodeficiency virus type 1 group M subtype B (isolate Lai) (HIV-1).
>Addgene plasmid #177232 | bU6-sgSik1_1st-mU6-sgSik2-hU6-sgSik3_1st | addgene full sequence | sequence record 363978 | Addgene NGS Result
GCTAGTACCAGTTGAGCAAGAGAAGGTAGAAGAAGCCAATGAAGGAGAGAACACCCGCTTGTTACACCCT
GTGAGCCTGCATGGGATGGATGACCCGGAGAGAGAAGTATTAGAGTGGAGGTTTGACAGCCGCCTAGCAT
TTCATCACATGGCCCGAGAGCTGCATCCGGACTGTACTGGGTCTCTCTGGTTAGACCAGATCTGAGCCTG
GGAGCTCTCTGGCTAACTAGGGAACCCACTGCTTAAGCCTCAATAAAGCTTGCCTTGAGTGCTTCAAGTA
GTGTGTGCCCGTCTGTTGTGTGACTCTGGTAACTAGAGATCCCTCAGACCCTTTTAGTCAGTGTGGAAAA
TCTCTAGCAGCATGTGAGCAAAAGGCCAGCAAAAGGCCAGGAACCGTAAAAAGGCCGCGTTGCTGGCGTT
TTTCCATAGGCTCCGCCCCCCTGACGAGCATCACAAAAATCGACGCTCAAGTCAGAGGTGGCGAAACCCG
ACAGGACTATAAAGATACCAGGCGTTTCCCCCTGGAAGCTCCCTCGTGCGCTCTCCTGTTCCGACCCTGC
CGCTTACCGGATACCTGTCCGCCTTTCTCCCTTCGGGAAGCGTGGCGCTTTCTCATAGCTCACGCTGTAG
GTATCTCAGTTCGGTGTAGGTCGTTCGCTCCAAGCTGGGCTGTGTGCACGAACCCCCCGTTCAGCCCGAC
CGCTGCGCCTTATCCGGTAACTATCGTCTTGAGTCCAACCCGGTAAGACACGACTTATCGCCACTGGCAG
CAGCCACTGGTAACAGGATTAGCAGAGCGAGGTATGTAGGCGGTGCTACAGAGTTCTTGAAGTGGTGGCC
TAACTACGGCTACACTAGAAGAACAGTATTTGGTATCTGCGCTCTGCTGAAGCCAGTTACCTTCGGAAAA
AGAGTTGGTAGCTCTTGATCCGGCAAACAAACCACCGCTGGTAGCGGTGGTTTTTTTGTTTGCAAGCAGC
AGATTACGCGCAGAAAAAAAGGATCTCAAGAAGATCCTTTGATCTTTTCTACGGGGTCTGACGCTCAGTG
GAACGAAAACTCACGTTAAGGGATTTTGGTCATGAGATTATCAAAAAGGATCTTCACCTAGATCCTTTTA
AATTAAAAATGAAGTTTTAAATCAATCTAAAGTATATATGAGTAAACTTGGTCTGACAGTTACCAATGCT
TAATCAGTGAGGCACCTATCTCAGCGATCTGTCTATTTCGTTCATCCATAGTTGCCTGACTCCCCGTCGT
GTAGATAACTACGATACGGGAGGGCTTACCATCTGGCCCCAGTGCTGCAATGATACCGCGAGACCCACGC
TCACCGGCTCCAGATTTATCAGCAATAAACCAGCCAGCCGGAAGGGCCGAGCGCAGAAGTGGTCCTGCAA
CTTTATCCGCCTCCATCCAGTCTATTAATTGTTGCCGGGAAGCTAGAGTAAGTAGTTCGCCAGTTAATAG
TTTGCGCAACGTTGTTGCCATTGCTACAGGCATCGTGGTGTCACGCTCGTCGTTTGGTATGGCTTCATTC
AGCTCCGGTTCCCAACGATCAAGGCGAGTTACATGATCCCCCATGTTGTGCAAAAAAGCGGTTAGCTCCT
TCGGTCCTCCGATCGTTGTCAGAAGTAAGTTGGCCGCAGTGTTATCACTCATGGTTATGGCAGCACTGCA
TAATTCTCTTACTGTCATGCCATCCGTAAGATGCTTTTCTGTGACTGGTGAGTACTCAACCAAGTCATTC
TGAGAATAGTGTATGCGGCGACCGAGTTGCTCTTGCCCGGCGTCAATACGGGATAATACCGCGCCACATA
GCAGAACTTTAAAAGTGCTCATCATTGGAAAACGTTCTTCGGGGCGAAAACTCTCAAGGATCTTACCGCT
GTTGAGATCCAGTTCGATGTAACCCACTCGTGCACCCAACTGATCTTCAGCATCTTTTACTTTCACCAGC
GTTTCTGGGTGAGCAAAAACAGGAAGGCAAAATGCCGCAAAAAAGGGAATAAGGGCGACACGGAAATGTT
GAATACTCATACTCTTCCTTTTTCAATATTATTGAAGCATTTATCAGGGTTATTGTCTCATGAGCGGATA
CATATTTGAATGTATTTAGAAAAATAAACAAATAGGGGTTCCGCGCACATTTCCCCGAAAAGTGCCACCT
GACGTCGACGGATCGGGAGATCTCCCGATCCCCTATGGTGCACTCTCAGTACAATCTGCTCTGATGCCGC
ATAGTTAAGCCAGTATCTGCTCCCTGCTTGTGTGTTGGAGGTCGCTGAGTAGTGCGCGAGCAAAATTTAA
GCTACAACAAGGCAAGGCTTGACCGACAATTGCATGAAGAATCTGCTTAGGGTTAGGCGTTTTGCGCTGC
TTCGCGATGTACGGGCCAGATATACGCGTTGACATTGATTATTGACTAGTTATTAATAGTAATCAATTAC
GGGGTCATTAGTTCATAGCCCATATATGGAGTTCCGCGTTACATAACTTACGGTAAATGGCCCGCCTGGC
TGACCGCCCAACGACCCCCGCCCATTGACGTCAATAATGACGTATGTTCCCATAGTAACGCCAATAGGGA
CTTTCCATTGACGTCAATGGGTGGAGTATTTACGGTAAACTGCCCACTTGGCAGTACATCAAGTGTATCA
TATGCCAAGTACGCCCCCTATTGACGTCAATGACGGTAAATGGCCCGCCTGGCATTATGCCCAGTACATG
ACCTTATGGGACTTTCCTACTTGGCAGTACATCTACGTATTAGTCATCGCTATTACCATGGTGATGCGGT
TTTGGCAGTACATCAATGGGCGTGGATAGCGGTTTGACTCACGGGGATTTCCAAGTCTCCACCCCATTGA
CGTCAATGGGAGTTTGTTTTGGCACCAAAATCAACGGGACTTTCCAAAATGTCGTAACAACTCCGCCCCA
TTGACGCAAATGGGCGGTAGGCGTGTACGGTGGGAGGTCTATATAAGCAGCGCGTTTTGCCTGTACTGGG
TCTCTCTGGTTAGACCAGATCTGAGCCTGGGAGCTCTCTGGCTAACTAGGGAACCCACTGCTTAAGCCTC
AATAAAGCTTGCCTTGAGTGCTTCAAGTAGTGTGTGCCCGTCTGTTGTGTGACTCTGGTAACTAGAGATC
CCTCAGACCCTTTTAGTCAGTGTGGAAAATCTCTAGCAGTGGCGCCCGAACAGGGACTTGAAAGCGAAAG
GGAAACCAGAGGAGCTCTCTCGACGCAGGACTCGGCTTGCTGAAGCGCGCACGGCAAGAGGCGAGGGGCG
GCGACTGGTGAGTACGCCAAAAATTTTGACTAGCGGAGGCTAGAAGGAGAGAGATGGGTGCGAGAGCGTC
AGTATTAAGCGGGGGAGAATTAGATCGCGATGGGAAAAAATTCGGTTAAGGCCAGGGGGAAAGAAAAAAT
ATAAATTAAAACATATAGTATGGGCAAGCAGGGAGCTAGAACGATTCGCAGTTAATCCTGGCCTGTTAGA
AACATCAGAAGGCTGTAGACAAATACTGGGACAGCTACAACCATCCCTTCAGACAGGATCAGAAGAACTT
AGATCATTATATAATACAGTAGCAACCCTCTATTGTGTGCATCAAAGGATAGAGATAAAAGACACCAAGG
AAGCTTTAGACAAGATAGAGGAAGAGCAAAACAAAAGTAAGACCACCGCACAGCAAGCGGCCGGCCGCTG
ATCTTCAGACCTGGAGGAGGAGATATGAGGGACAATTGGAGAAGTGAATTATATAAATATAAAGTAGTAA
AAATTGAACCATTAGGAGTAGCACCCACCAAGGCAAAGAGAAGAGTGGTGCAGAGAGAAAAAAGAGCAGT
GGGAATAGGAGCTTTGTTCCTTGGGTTCTTGGGAGCAGCAGGAAGCACTATGGGCGCAGCGTCAATGACG
CTGACGGTACAGGCCAGACAATTATTGTCTGGTATAGTGCAGCAGCAGAACAATTTGCTGAGGGCTATTG
AGGCGCAACAGCATCTGTTGCAACTCACAGTCTGGGGCATCAAGCAGCTCCAGGCAAGAATCCTGGCTGT
GGAAAGATACCTAAAGGATCAACAGCTCCTGGGGATTTGGGGTTGCTCTGGAAAACTCATTTGCACCACT
GCTGTGCCTTGGAATGCTAGTTGGAGTAATAAATCTCTGGAACAGATTTGGAATCACACGACCTGGATGG
AGTGGGACAGAGAAATTAACAATTACACAAGCTTAATACACTCCTTAATTGAAGAATCGCAAAACCAGCA
AGAAAAGAATGAACAAGAATTATTGGAATTAGATAAATGGGCAAGTTTGTGGAATTGGTTTAACATAACA
AATTGGCTGTGGTATATAAAATTATTCATAATGATAGTAGGAGGCTTGGTAGGTTTAAGAATAGTTTTTG
CTGTACTTTCTATAGTGAATAGAGTTAGGCAGGGATATTCACCATTATCGTTTCAGACCCACCTCCCAAC
CCCGAGGGGACCCGACAGGCCCGAAGGAATAGAAGAAGAAGGTGGAGAGAGAGACAGAGACAGATCCATT
CGATTAGTGAACGGATCGGCACTGCGTGCGCCAATTCTGCAGACAAATGGCAGTATTCATCCACAATTTT
AAAAGAAAAGGGGGGATTGGGGGGTACAGTGCAGGGGAAAGAATAGTAGACATAATAGCAACAGACATAC
AAACTAAAGAATTACAAAAACAAATTACAAAAATTCAAAATTTTCGGGTTTATTACAGGGACAGCAGAGA
TCCAGTTTGGTTAGTACCGGGCCCGCTCTAGCCCTGCAGGAACTGTTTAAACTGTCGTGACCGAGCTTGT
CTGCCCGCGCAGTCCACTAGACAGACGCGCAGAGGTCGGGCGGGCCTAGGGCCAATTTCCCATGGTTCCC
TTCATTTGCATATATGATGTAATAAGGTTATGGAGACTATTAAACTTAGCCCTAATCAAACTATATGATG
ATAATGTGTGTGGTACAAAAGGTCATAACTTATTATATACTTTGAAACTTAAAAAAGGGTTACAGTTTAG
TCACCATAACTGTAAAATTTTTTCTATTCTTAGCTTTATATAGTTCTTGAGAGGCCATGTTTATGGATCA
TGTCGGAGTTCAGTGGTTTAAGAGCTAAGCTGGAAACAGCATAGCAAGTTTAAATAAGGCTAGTCCGTTA
TCAACTTGAAAAAGTGGCACCGAGTCGGTGCTTTTTTTCCAGTCTGACTATCACGATTGATCCGACGCGC
CATCTCTAGGCCCGCGCCGGCCCCCTCGCACGGACTTGTGGGAGAAGCTCGGCTACTCCCCTGCCCCGGT
TAATTTGCATATAATATTTCCTAGTAACTATAGAGGCTTAATGTGCGATAAAAGACAGATAATCTGTTCT
TTTTAATACTAGCTACATTTTACATGATAGGCTTGGATTTCTATAAGAGATACAAATACTAAATTATTAT
TTTAAAAAACAGCACAAAAGGAAACTCACCCTAACTGTAAAGTAATTGTGTGTTTTGAGACTATAAGTAT
CCCTTGGAGAACCACCTTGTTGGTGATACAGTTTAATGATGTGGTTTGAGAGCTAAGCAGAAAGCTGCAT
AGCAAGTTCAAATAAGGCTAGTCCGTACACAACTTGAAAAAGTGGCAGCCGAGTCGGCTGCTTTTTTTGC
TCGAATCTACACTCAGCTATGGCGCGCCCCAAGGTCGGGCAGGAAGAGGGCCTATTTCCCATGATTCCTT
CATATTTGCATATACGATACAAGGCTGTTAGAGAGATAATTGGAATTAATTTGACTGTAAACACAAAGAT
ATTAGTACAAAATACGTGACGTAGAAAGTAATAATTTCTTGGGTAGTTTGCAGTTTTAAAATTATGTTTT
AAAATGGACTATCATATGCTTACCGTAACTTGAAAGTATTTCGATTTCTTGGCTTTATATATCTTGTGGA
AAGCCAGAAACATGGTGGCAGAGAAGGAAGCTCGAGTTTCAGAGCTAAGCACAAGAGTGCATAGCAAGTT
GAAATAAGGCTAGTCCGTTTACAACTTGAAAAAGTGGCACCCGAGTCGGGTGCTTTTTTTGTTTGGCGCG
CCTATGGCTTAATTAACATGGCGGCCGCATTCTACCGGGTAGGGGAGGCGCTTTTCCCAAGGCAGTCTGG
AGCATGCGCTTTAGCAGCCCCGCTGGGCACTTGGCGCTACACAAGTGGCCTCTGGCCTCGCACACATTCC
ACATCCACCGGTAGGCGCCAACCGGCTCCGTTCTTTGGTGGCCCCTTCGCGCCACCTTCTACTCCTCCCC
TAGTCAGGAAGTTCCCCCCCGCCCCGCAGCTCGCGTCGTGCAGGACGTGACAAATGGAAGTAGCACGTCT
CACTAGTCTCGTGCAGATGGACAGCACCGCTGAGCAATGGAAGCGGGTAGGCCTTTGGGGCAGCGGCCAA
TAGCAGCTTTGCTCCTTCGCTTTCTGGGCTCAGAGGCTGGGAAGGGGTGGGTCCGGGGGCGGGCTCAGGG
GCGGGCTCAGGGGCGGGGCGGGCGCCCGAAGGTCCTCCGGAGGCCCGGCATTCTGCACGCTTCAAAAGCG
CACGTCTGCCGCGCTGTTCTCCTCTTCCTCATCTCCGGGACCCGGGATGCCCAAGAAGAAGAGGAAGGTG
TCCAATTTACTGACCGTACACCAAAATTTGCCTGCATTACCGGTCGATGCAACGAGTGATGAGGTTCGCA
AGAACCTGATGGACATGTTCAGGGATCGCCAGGCGTTTTCTGAGCATACCTGGAAAATGCTTCTGTCCGT
TTGCCGGTCGTGGGCGGCATGGTGCAAGTTGAATAACCGGAAATGGTTTCCCGCAGAACCTGAAGATGTT
CGCGATTATCTTCTATATCTTCAGGCGCGCGGTCTGGCAGTAAAAACTATCCAGCAACATTTGGGCCAGC
TAAACATGCTTCATCGTCGGTCCGGGCTGCCACGACCAAGTGACAGCAATGCTGTTTCACTGGTTATGCG
GCGGATCCGAAAAGAAAACGTTGATGCCGGTGAACGTGCAAAACAGGCTCTAGCGTTCGAACGCACTGAT
TTCGACCAGGTTCGTTCACTCATGGAAAATAGCGATCGCTGCCAGGATATACGTAATCTGGCATTTCTGG
GGATTGCTTATAACACCCTGTTACGTATAGCCGAAATTGCCAGGATCAGGGTTAAAGATATCTCACGTAC
TGACGGTGGGAGAATGTTAATCCATATTGGCAGAACGAAAACGCTGGTTAGCACCGCAGGTGTAGAGAAG
GCACTTAGCCTGGGGGTAACTAAACTGGTCGAGCGATGGATTTCCGTCTCTGGTGTAGCTGATGATCCGA
ATAACTACCTGTTTTGCCGGGTCAGAAAAAATGGTGTTGCCGCGCCATCTGCCACCAGCCAGCTATCAAC
TCGCGCCCTGGAAGGGATTTTTGAAGCAACTCATCGATTGATTTACGGCGCTAAGGATGACTCTGGTCAG
AGATACCTGGCCTGGTCTGGACACAGTGCCCGTGTCGGAGCCGCGCGAGATATGGCCCGCGCTGGAGTTT
CAATACCGGAGATCATGCAAGCTGGTGGCTGGACCAATGTAAATATTGTCATGAACTATATCCGTAACCT
GGATAGTGAAACAGGGGCAATGGTGCGCCTGCTGGAAGATGGCGATTAGCCATGTTTAAGGGTTCCGGTT
CCACTAGGTACAATTCGATATCAAGCTTATCGATAATCAACCTCTGGATTACAAAATTTGTGAAAGATTG
ACTGGTATTCTTAACTATGTTGCTCCTTTTACGCTATGTGGATACGCTGCTTTAATGCCTTTGTATCATG
CTATTGCTTCCCGTATGGCTTTCATTTTCTCCTCCTTGTATAAATCCTGGTTGCTGTCTCTTTATGAGGA
GTTGTGGCCCGTTGTCAGGCAACGTGGCGTGGTGTGCACTGTGTTTGCTGACGCAACCCCCACTGGTTGG
GGCATTGCCACCACCTGTCAGCTCCTTTCCGGGACTTTCGCTTTCCCCCTCCCTATTGCCACGGCGGAAC
TCATCGCCGCCTGCCTTGCCCGCTGCTGGACAGGGGCTCGGCTGTTGGGCACTGACAATTCCGTGGTGTT
GTCGGGGAAATCATCGTCCTTTCCTTGGCTGCTCGCCTGTGTTGCCACCTGGATTCTGCGCGGGACGTCC
TTCTGCTACGTCCCTTCGGCCCTCAATCCAGCGGACCTTCCTTCCCGCGGCCTGCTGCCGGCTCTGCGGC
CTCTTCCGCGTCTTCGCCTTCGCCCTCAGACGAGTCGGATCTCCCTTTGGGCCGCCTCCCCGCATCGATA
CCGTCGACCTCGATCGAGACCTAGAAAAACATGGAGCAATCACAAGTAGCAATACAGCAGCTACCAATGC
TGATTGTGCCTGGCTAGAAGCACAAGAGGAGGAGGAGGTGGGTTTTCCAGTCACACCTCAGGTACCTTTA
AGACCAATGACTTACAAGGCAGCTGTAGATCTTAGCCACTTTTTAAAAGAAAAGGGGGGACTGGAAGGGC
TAATTCACTCCCAACGAAGACAAGATATCCTTGATCTGTGGATCTACCACACACAAGGCTACTTCCCTGA
TTGGCAGAACTACACACCAGGGCCAGGGATCAGATATCCACTGACCTTTGGATGGTGCTACAA
